Addgene plasmid #113648: pDCAF-C
Purpose: Demethylates methylxanthines.
Depositing lab: Jeffrey Barrick. Depositing organization: University of Texas at Austin. Publication: Bioassay for Determining the Concentrations of Caffeine and Individual Methylxanthines in Complex Samples. Gutierrez AE, Shah P, Rex AE, Nguyen TC, Kenkare SP, Barrick JE, Mishler DM. Appl Environ Microbiol. 2019 Nov 14;85(23). pii: AEM.01965-19. doi: 10.1128/AEM.01965-19. Print 2019 Dec 1. PubMed 31540989.
Backbone
  Vector backbone: pSB1C3
  Vector type: Synthetic Biology
Growth in bacteria
  Bacterial resistance: Chloramphenicol, 25 μg/mL
  Growth temperature: 30°C
  Growth strain: ΔguaB E. coli
  Growth instructions: Growing in M9CG media with the appropriate Methylxanthines is recommended in order to maintain the plasmid. Can be grown on LB but must be grown in strain ΔguaB (Addgene #113653).
  Copy number: High Copy
Gene/Insert
  Gene/Insert name: ndmC
  Cloning method: Restriction Enzyme; 5′ cloning site unknown (unknown if destroyed)
Terms and licenses: Academic/Nonprofit Terms; Industry Terms
Depositor comments: https://benchling.com/s/COGhnD32 . Please visit https://www.biorxiv.org/content/early/2018/09/16/419283 for bioRxiv preprint.
How to cite: pDCAF-C was a gift from Jeffrey Barrick (Addgene plasmid # 113648 ; http://n2t.net/addgene:113648 ; RRID:Addgene_113648)
