[The description below was written by a language model from this plasmid's Addgene catalogue record and pLannotate feature annotations shown in this document.]
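Description:
pDCAF-C is a bacterial synthetic-biology plasmid built on the BioBrick backbone pSB1C3. It is a high-copy vector carrying a ColE1/pUC-type origin of replication and a chloramphenicol acetyltransferase (cat) gene, driven by its own promoter and followed by the lambda t0 terminator, for chloramphenicol selection. The insert sits between the BioBrick prefix and suffix, and flanking terminators, including the his operon terminator downstream of the suffix, insulate it from the rest of the backbone.

The catalogue lists the insert as ndmC, and the feature table shows this gene as the first reading frame of an apparent operon transcribed from a constitutive promoter annotated as a J23119 fragment. NdmC is a Pseudomonas caffeine-degradation enzyme thought to carry out N7-demethylation of 7-methylxanthine, yielding xanthine and formaldehyde. Immediately downstream is ndmD, the NADH-oxidising reductase that supplies electrons to the N-demethylase components of this pathway. Roughly 700 nt between ndmD and the BioBrick suffix is unannotated apart from a very short match to TagCFP, which is probably a spurious hit. The record does not state what this region encodes.

The stated purpose is demethylation of methylxanthines. The plasmid is maintained in a ΔguaB E. coli strain, a guanine auxotroph in which xanthine released by demethylation can feed guanine nucleotide synthesis. Growth is therefore coupled to the presence of the appropriate methylxanthine, which also helps retain the plasmid. According to the associated publication title, the plasmid belongs to a growth-based bioassay for measuring caffeine and individual methylxanthines in complex samples.
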