Features (pLannotate 1.2.2; 12 found; start..end, strand, type, name):
      7..35      +  promoter       J23119 promoter (fragment): bacterial promoter (Registry of Standard Biological Parts BBa J23119)
     83..913     +  CDS            NDMC_PSEDT: Experimental evidence at protein level: Swiss-Prot protein existence level 1. Involved in the caffeine degradation, which is the essential first step for assimilating the carbon and nitrogen in caffeine. Probably catalyzes the N7-demethylation of 7-methylxanthine to produce xanthine and formaldehyde. From Pseudomonas sp. (strain TJI-51).
    947..2710    +  CDS            ndmD: NDMD_PSEPU - Experimental evidence at protein level: Swiss-Prot protein existence level 1. Involved in the caffeine degradation, which is the essential first step for assimilating the carbon and nitrogen in caffeine. Catalyzes the oxidation of NADH and transfers electrons to NdmA and NdmB, which catalyze the N-demethylation reactions. From Pseudomonas putida (Arthrobacter siderocapsulatus).
   2724..2747    +  CDS            TagCFP (fragment): monomeric cyan fluorescent protein mammalian codon-optimized
   3451..3471    +  misc_feature   BioBrick suffix: universal suffix for all parts
   3472..3529    +  terminator     his operon terminator: This putative transcriptin terminator from the E. coli his operon has a 2-bp deletion introduced during synthesis. Its efficiency has not been determined.
   3724..4312    -  rep_origin     ori: high-copy-number ColE1/pMB1/pBR322/pUC origin of replication
   4495..4589    -  terminator     lambda t0 terminator: transcription terminator from phage lambda
   4613..5269    -  CDS            cat: CAT_ECOLX - Experimental evidence at protein level: Swiss-Prot protein existence level 1. This enzyme is an effector of chloramphenicol resistance in bacteria. From Escherichia coli. This protein is used as a marker in many commonly used cloning vectors, such as pACYC184.
   5270..5367    -  promoter       cat promoter: promoter of the E. coli cat gene encoding chloramphenicol acetyltransferase
   5453..5496    -  terminator     bacterial terminator: putative bacterial transcription terminator
   5499..5520    +  misc_feature   BioBrick prefix: BioBrick prefix for parts that do not start with "ATG"
>Addgene plasmid #113648 | pDCAF-C | depositor full sequence | sequence record 214564 | pDCAF-C sequence 5520 bps
TTTACGGCTAGCTCAGTCCTAGGTACAATGCTAGCTACTAGAGATTAAAGAGGAGAAATACTAGATGTCT
ACTGACCAAGTAATTTTTAACGACTGGCATCCAGTCGCTGCTTTGGAAGATGTATCTCTCGATAAACGAT
ACCGCTGTCGACTACTAGGTCGTACAGTTAGTTATGTGAAAACATCTGATGCTGTTAATGCTCATTGGGA
AGAAAGTGCAGATGAAATTAAGACCATCCGCGCTAAAGAAATCTATGGTCTTCTGTGGCTCTCCTTTGCC
GACAAACCCAGTGAGATGTTCGATATTGCAGAGTTCAAGGAACCTGATCGCCGAATCGTCAGCGCTGGAT
CTGTGCGCGTAAATGTCTCAGGACTGCGTGCTATCGAAAACTTTCTGGACATGGCTCATTTCCCTTTTGT
TCATACGGATATTTTGGGTGCAGAGCCACTGACGGAAGTTGAGCCGTATAACGTCAACTATGATGAAACT
GTTGATGAGATCTTCGCTACTGAGTGTAAGTTCCCGCAACCTAAAGGCTCAGCTACTGCTGTCGAGCCAA
TTGATATGCAGTATATATACCGCATTACACGGCCATATTCCGCCATTTTATATAAAACTTGCCCGCCCGA
ACCGCATAGATGGGATGCCCTCGGTCTGTTTATTCAACCTGTAGACGAAGATTGGTGCATAGCGCATACA
ATTATGTGCTATGTGGATGACGTTAACTCAGATCAACAACTTCGCCATTTCCAGCAGACGATTTTTGGCC
AGGACTTGATGATTCTTATCAACCAAGTTCCAAAGCGTCTTCCCCTGGCTGCAAGTCGAGAGAGCCCAGT
CCGGGCCGATGTGCTTGCAACAGCTTATCGTCGCTGGCTGCGTGAGAAAGGTGTGCAATATGGTGCTCTG
CGGGACTAATACTAGAGTCACACAGGAAAGTACTAGATGAACAAACTTGACGTCAACCAGTGGTTTCCTA
TTGCTACCACTGAAGATCTCCCGAAGCGCCATGTCTTTCATGCCACGTTGTTGGGGCAAGAAATGGCCAT
CTGGCGCGATGACTCTGGTTCAGTTAATGCTTGGGAGAACCGCTGCCCGCATAGAGGATTGCGGTTGACA
CTGGGTGCTAATACCGGTAACGAGTTGCGGTGTCAGTATCATGGATGGACTTATGAAAGCGGGACTGGTG
GCTGCACTTTTGTCCCAGCCCATCGCGATGCACCACCCCCAAATGCCGCGCGGGTTAATACTTTTCCTGT
CCGCGAAAAGCACGGCTTTATCTGGACGACATTAGGTCAGCCGCCAGGAGAGCCCATTTCAATCCTCGAT
GACGCTCAGCTTGTAAACGCTGTAAAAACAAATCTGCATAGCGTAGTTATAGATGCTGATATTGACGGAG
TTGTCAGCGTCCTACGTCAGAATCTTTCAGCGTTCATCGATGTGTTTGGTGCGGCCAGCGCTGAAGATCT
GCATTTGAAATCCATGCTGCAAGATCGAGGGATTCTGGTAACAAGATCAGGCTCTATTGCTATTCATTTT
TATATGCAGCGCTCAACCATTAGTAAATGCGTTGTACATGCGCAAGTACTTACTCCGGGACGTCCAGGAT
ACGAACTTCAAAAGAACTACTCGTATGCCATGAACGTTATCCGCAGGGCAGCAGAAGCTGTAGCTACCGA
CTTGATTAGCATTACAGATATCAGCGATCAGACTATCGAAAAGCTTGAAGTCGTTAGAGAAAACATGACT
AAGGCTCCTCCAACCCACTATATCTGCGAAGTGGTTACGCGTACTCAAGAGACAGGTGATATTAACTCAT
ACTGGCTGAAGCCTATCGGCTACCCACTACCAGCATTCAGTCCAGGGATGCACATCAGCATCACAACGCC
GGAGGGTAGCATTCGACAATATTCCCTCGTGAACGGGCCTGACGAGCGTGAATCCTTCATCATCGGTGTG
AAGAAAGAGATTCAGTCCCGTGGCGGCTCCAGATCAATGCACGAAGATGTGAAGGTTGGAACGCAACTAA
AAGTTACACTTCCGAGGAACGGTTTTCCACTCGTCCAAACCAGAAAACACCCGATTCTCGTAGCAGGTGG
CATCGGTATCACCCCAATTTTGTGTATGGCACAGGCTCTGGATCAGCAAGGTTCATCGTATGAAATACAT
TATTTTGCTCGTGCATTTGAGCATGTTCCATTCCAGGATCGACTGACTGCGTTGGGCGATCGTTTGAATG
TGCATCTTGGCCTCGGCCCAGACGAGACTAGAGCAAAACTTGCCGACATCATGGAGATTCATAACGCCCA
AGACGTAGATGTTTACACTTGCGGCCCGCAACCAATGATCGAAACTGTATCTGCTGTCGCTCTTGCTCAT
GGCATCGCTGAAGAGTCCATCCGATTTGAATTTTTCAGTAAAAAGAACGATGTTCCCGTTTCTGATGAAG
AATATGAGGTTGAGCTCAAAAAAACTGGTCAAATATTCACTGTCTCGCCTGGCTCTACGTTGTTGCAAGC
TTGTTTGGACAACGATGTTCGTATCGAAGCTTCTTGTGAGCAGGGTGTATGCGGGACTTGTATAACTCCA
GTCGTATCCGGCGATCTCGAGCATCATGACACTTACCTTTCTAAGAAAGAAAGGGAAAGCGGTAAGTGGA
TCATGCCGTGTGTTTCGCGCTGCAAGTCCAAAAAAATCGTTCTCGATCTGTGAGGCCGGGCATCACCCAC
GGTATGGACGAGCTGTATAAACTAGAGAAAGAGGAGAAATACTAGATGATCACGCTTTATGACTATGAAC
TCTCGGGGAATTGCTACAAGGTGCGGATGCTCCTTTCCATCCTGAAGCTACCGTACACGATAGAGACAGT
GGAATTTTTCCCGTCCAGGGAACATAAATCACCGGCCTTCCTGCGCATCAATCCACTCGGCCAGTTGCCG
GTATTGCGCGATGATGATTTCGTGTTGCGCGATGCCCAGGCCATCCTGGTTTACCTGGCGAACAAATACG
ACACCAGTTTGACCTGGTATCCGACACATGCGCCCGCCATCCTCGGCCAGGCAAATATGTGGCTCGCGTT
TGCCGATGGTTTGACCGGCTCGATTTCCGCTGCACGTTTGCATGATTTGTTTTTTTACGATTTCAATGCA
GAGCAATGCCGTGCCCGCGCGCACGAACTACTGCGCATACTGGACGAACACCTGTGGGCGGCGGAACAAA
ATGGACATCAATGGCTATGTCCGGCCGCCGCACCCACCATCGCGGATCTTGCCTGCTTCCCGTATATCGC
ATTGTCGGATGAAGCCGGCGTTTCACTACTCGACTACCCGGCGGTACGACGCTGGCTGGACCGTGTCAAA
CGCATCCCCGGATTCACCGTCATGTCGGGGATTTTTCCAACCTCAGCTTCCTTCGAGCCGGCCTCACTTG
CGGAAGAAACCTGTCAATAATACTAGTAGCGGCCGCTGCAGTCCGGCAAAAAAGGGCAAGGTGTCACCAC
CCTGCCCTTTTTCTTTAAAACCGAAAAGATTACTTCGCGTTATGCAGGCTTCCTCGCTCACTGACTCGCT
GCGCTCGGTCGTTCGGCTGCGGCGAGCGGTATCAGCTCACTCAAAGGCGGTAATACGGTTATCCACAGAA
TCAGGGGATAACGCAGGAAAGAACATGTGAGCAAAAGGCCAGCAAAAGGCCAGGAACCGTAAAAAGGCCG
CGTTGCTGGCGTTTTTCCACAGGCTCCGCCCCCCTGACGAGCATCACAAAAATCGACGCTCAAGTCAGAG
GTGGCGAAACCCGACAGGACTATAAAGATACCAGGCGTTTCCCCCTGGAAGCTCCCTCGTGCGCTCTCCT
GTTCCGACCCTGCCGCTTACCGGATACCTGTCCGCCTTTCTCCCTTCGGGAAGCGTGGCGCTTTCTCATA
GCTCACGCTGTAGGTATCTCAGTTCGGTGTAGGTCGTTCGCTCCAAGCTGGGCTGTGTGCACGAACCCCC
CGTTCAGCCCGACCGCTGCGCCTTATCCGGTAACTATCGTCTTGAGTCCAACCCGGTAAGACACGACTTA
TCGCCACTGGCAGCAGCCACTGGTAACAGGATTAGCAGAGCGAGGTATGTAGGCGGTGCTACAGAGTTCT
TGAAGTGGTGGCCTAACTACGGCTACACTAGAAGAACAGTATTTGGTATCTGCGCTCTGCTGAAGCCAGT
TACCTTCGGAAAAAGAGTTGGTAGCTCTTGATCCGGCAAACAAACCACCGCTGGTAGCGGTGGTTTTTTT
GTTTGCAAGCAGCAGATTACGCGCAGAAAAAAAGGATCTCAAGAAGATCCTTTGATCTTTTCTACGGGGT
CTGACGCTCAGTGGAACGAAAACTCACGTTAAGGGATTTTGGTCATGAGATTATCAAAAAGGATCTTCAC
CTAGATCCTTTTAAATTAAAAATGAAGTTTTAAATCAATCTAAAGTATATATGAGTAAACTTGGTCTGAC
AGCTCGAGGCTTGGATTCTCACCAATAAAAAACGCCCGGCGGCAACCGAGCGTTCTGAACAAATCCAGAT
GGAGTTCTGAGGTCATTACTGGATCTATCAACAGGAGTCCAAGCGAGCTCGATATCAAATTACGCCCCGC
CCTGCCACTCATCGCAGTACTGTTGTAATTCATTAAGCATTCTGCCGACATGGAAGCCATCACAAACGGC
ATGATGAACCTGAATCGCCAGCGGCATCAGCACCTTGTCGCCTTGCGTATAATATTTGCCCATGGTGAAA
ACGGGGGCGAAGAAGTTGTCCATATTGGCCACGTTTAAATCAAAACTGGTGAAACTCACCCAGGGATTGG
CTGAGACGAAAAACATATTCTCAATAAACCCTTTAGGGAAATAGGCCAGGTTTTCACCGTAACACGCCAC
ATCTTGCGAATATATGTGTAGAAACTGCCGGAAATCGTCGTGGTATTCACTCCAGAGCGATGAAAACGTT
TCAGTTTGCTCATGGAAAACGGTGTAACAAGGGTGAACACTATCCCATATCACCAGCTCACCGTCTTTCA
TTGCCATACGAAATTCCGGATGAGCATTCATCAGGCGGGCAAGAATGTGAATAAAGGCCGGATAAAACTT
GTGCTTATTTTTCTTTACGGTCTTTAAAAAGGCCGTAATATCCAGCTGAACGGTCTGGTTATAGGTACAT
TGAGCAACTGACTGAAATGCCTCAAAATGTTCTTTACGATGCCATTGGGATATATCAACGGTGGTATATC
CAGTGATTTTTTTCTCCATTTTAGCTTCCTTAGCTCCTGAAAATCTCGATAACTCAAAAAATACGCCCGG
TAGTGATCTTATTTCATTATGGTGAAAGTTGGAACCTCTTACGTGCCCGATCAACTCGAGTGCCACCTGA
CGTCTAAGAAACCATTATTATCATGACATTAACCTATAAAAATAGGCGTATCACGAGGCAGAATTTCAGA
TAAAAAAAATCCTTAGCTTTCGCTAAGGATGATTTCTGGAATTCGCGGCCGCTTCTAGAG
