Features (pLannotate 1.2.2; 12 found; start..end, strand, type, name):
      7..35      +  promoter       J23119 promoter (fragment): bacterial promoter (Registry of Standard Biological Parts BBa J23119)
     83..913     +  CDS            NDMC_PSEDT: Experimental evidence at protein level: Swiss-Prot protein existence level 1. Involved in the caffeine degradation, which is the essential first step for assimilating the carbon and nitrogen in caffeine. Probably catalyzes the N7-demethylation of 7-methylxanthine to produce xanthine and formaldehyde. From Pseudomonas sp. (strain TJI-51).
    947..2710    +  CDS            ndmD: NDMD_PSEPU - Experimental evidence at protein level: Swiss-Prot protein existence level 1. Involved in the caffeine degradation, which is the essential first step for assimilating the carbon and nitrogen in caffeine. Catalyzes the oxidation of NADH and transfers electrons to NdmA and NdmB, which catalyze the N-demethylation reactions. From Pseudomonas putida (Arthrobacter siderocapsulatus).
   2724..2747    +  CDS            TagCFP (fragment): monomeric cyan fluorescent protein mammalian codon-optimized
   3451..3471    +  misc_feature   BioBrick suffix: universal suffix for all parts
   3472..3529    +  terminator     his operon terminator: This putative transcriptin terminator from the E. coli his operon has a 2-bp deletion introduced during synthesis. Its efficiency has not been determined.
   3724..4312    -  rep_origin     ori: high-copy-number ColE1/pMB1/pBR322/pUC origin of replication
   4495..4589    -  terminator     lambda t0 terminator: transcription terminator from phage lambda
   4613..5269    -  CDS            cat: CAT_ECOLX - Experimental evidence at protein level: Swiss-Prot protein existence level 1. This enzyme is an effector of chloramphenicol resistance in bacteria. From Escherichia coli. This protein is used as a marker in many commonly used cloning vectors, such as pACYC184.
   5270..5367    -  promoter       cat promoter: promoter of the E. coli cat gene encoding chloramphenicol acetyltransferase
   5453..5496    -  terminator     bacterial terminator: putative bacterial transcription terminator
   5499..5520    +  misc_feature   BioBrick prefix: BioBrick prefix for parts that do not start with "ATG"
>Addgene plasmid #113648 | pDCAF-C | addgene full sequence | sequence record 218817 | Addgene NGS Result
TTTACGGCTAGCTCAGTCCTAGGTACAATGCTAGCTACTAGAGATTAAAGAGGAGAAATACTAGATGTCT
ACTGACCAAGTAATTTTTAACGACTGGCATCCAGTCGCTGCTTTGGAAGATGTATCTCTCGATAAACGAT
ACCGCTGTCGACTACTAGGTCGTACAGTTAGTTATGTGAAAACATCTGATGCTGTTAATGCTCATTGGGA
AGAAAGTGCAGATGAAATTAAGACCATCCGCGCTAAAGAAATCTATGGTCTTCTGTGGCTCTCCTTTGCC
GACAAACCCAGTGAGATGTTCGATATTGCAGAGTTCAAGGAACCTGATCGCCGAATCGTCAGCGCTGGAT
CTGTGCGCGTAAATGTCTCAGGACTGCGTGCTATCGAAAACTTTCTGGACATGGCTCATTTCCCTTTTGT
TCATACGGATATTTTGGGTGCAGAGCCACTGACGGAAGTTGAGCCGTATAACGTCAACTATGATGAAACT
GTTGATGAGATCTTCGCTACTGAGTGTAAGTTCCCGCAACCTAAAGGCTCAGCTACTGCTGTCGAGCCAA
TTGATATGCAGTATATATACCGCATTACACGGCCATATTCCGCCATTTTATATAAAACTTGCCCGCCCGA
ACCGCATAGATGGGATGCCCTCGGTCTGTTTATTCAACCTGTAGACGAAGATTGGTGCATAGCGCATACA
ATTATGTGCTATGTGGATGACGTTAACTCAGATCAACAACTTCGCCATTTCCAGCAGACGATTTTTGGCC
AGGACTTGATGATTCTTATCAACCAAGTTCCAAAGCGTCTTCCCCTGGCTGCAAGTCGAGAGAGCCCAGT
CCGGGCCGATGTGCTTGCAACAGCTTATCGTCGCTGGCTGCGTGAGAAAGGTGTGCAATATGGTGCTCTG
CGGGACTAATACTAGAGTCACACAGGAAAGTACTAGATGAACAAACTTGACGTCAACCAGTGGTTTCCTA
TTGCTACCACTGAAGATCTCCCGAAGCGCCATGTCTTTCATGCCACGTTGTTGGGGCAAGAAATGGCCAT
CTGGCGCGATGACTCTGGTTCAGTTAATGCTTGGGAGAACCGCTGCCCGCATAGAGGATTGCGGTTGACA
CTGGGTGCTAATACCGGTAACGAGTTGCGGTGTCAGTATCATGGATGGACTTATGAAAGCGGGACTGGTG
GCTGCACTTTTGTCCCAGCCCATCGCGATGCACCACCCCCAAATGCCGCGCGGGTTAATACTTTTCCTGT
CCGCGAAAAGCACGGCTTTATCTGGACGACATTAGGTCAGCCGCCAGGAGAGCCCATTTCAATCCTCGAT
GACGCTCAGCTTGTAAACGCTGTAAAAACAAATCTGCATAGCGTAGTTATAGATGCTGATATTGACGGAG
TTGTCAGCGTCCTACGTCAGAATCTTTCAGCGTTCATCGATGTGTTTGGTGCGGCCAGCGCTGAAGATCT
GCATTTGAAATCCATGCTGCAAGATCGAGGGATTCTGGTAACAAGATCAGGCTCTATTGCTATTCATTTT
TATATGCAGCGCTCAACCATTAGTAAATGCGTTGTACATGCGCAAGTACTTACTCCGGGACGTCCAGGAT
ACGAACTTCAAAAGAACTACTCGTATGCCATGAACGTTATCCGCAGGGCAGCAGAAGCTGTAGCTACCGA
CTTGATTAGCATTACAGATATCAGCGATCAGACTATCGAAAAGCTTGAAGTCGTTAGAGAAAACATGACT
AAGGCTCCTCCAACCCACTATATCTGCGAAGTGGTTACGCGTACTCAAGAGACAGGTGATATTAACTCAT
ACTGGCTGAAGCCTATCGGCTACCCACTACCAGCATTCAGTCCAGGGATGCACATCAGCATCACAACGCC
GGAGGGTAGCATTCGACAATATTCCCTCGTGAACGGGCCTGACGAGCGTGAATCCTTCATCATCGGTGTG
AAGAAAGAGATTCAGTCCCGTGGCGGCTCCAGATCAATGCACGAAGATGTGAAGGTTGGAACGCAACTAA
AAGTTACACTTCCGAGGAACGGTTTTCCACTCGTCCAAACCAGAAAACACCCGATTCTCGTAGCAGGTGG
CATCGGTATCACCCCAATTTTGTGTATGGCACAGGCTCTGGATCAGCAAGGTTCATCGTATGAAATACAT
TATTTTGCTCGTGCATTTGAGCATGTTCCATTCCAGGATCGACTGACTGCGTTGGGCGATCGTTTGAATG
TGCATCTTGGCCTCGGCCCAGACGAGACTAGAGCAAAACTTGCCGACATCATGGAGATTCATAACGCCCA
AGACGTAGATGTTTACACTTGCGGCCCGCAACCAATGATCGAAACTGTATCTGCTGTCGCTCTTGCTCAT
GGCATCGCTGAAGAGTCCATCCGATTTGAATTTTTCAGTAAAAAGAACGATGTTCCCGTTTCTGATGAAG
AATATGAGGTTGAGCTCAAAAAAACTGGTCAAATATTCACTGTCTCGCCTGGCTCTACGTTGTTGCAAGC
TTGTTTGGACAACGATGTTCGTATCGAAGCTTCTTGTGAGCAGGGTGTATGCGGGACTTGTATAACTCCA
GTCGTATCCGGCGATCTCGAGCATCATGACACTTACCTTTCTAAGAAAGAAAGGGAAAGCGGTAAGTGGA
TCATGCCGTGTGTTTCGCGCTGCAAGTCCAAAAAAATCGTTCTCGATCTGTGAGGCCGGGCATCACCCAC
GGTATGGACGAGCTGTATAAACTAGAGAAAGAGGAGAAATACTAGATGATCACGCTTTATGACTATGAAC
TCTCGGGGAATTGCTACAAGGTGCGGATGCTCCTTTCCATCCTGAAGCTACCGTACACGATAGAGACAGT
GGAATTTTTCCCGTCCAGGGAACATAAATCACCGGCCTTCCTGCGCATCAATCCACTCGGCCAGTTGCCG
GTATTGCGCGATGATGATTTCGTGTTGCGCGATGCCCAGGCCATCCTGGTTTACCTGGCGAACAAATACG
ACACCAGTTTGACCTGGTATCCGACACATGCGCCCGCCATCCTCGGCCAGGCAAATATGTGGCTCGCGTT
TGCCGATGGTTTGACCGGCTCGATTTCCGCTGCACGTTTGCATGATTTGTTTTTTTACGATTTCAATGCA
GAGCAATGCCGTGCCCGCGCGCACGAACTACTGCGCATACTGGACGAACACCTGTGGGCGGCGGAACAAA
ATGGACATCAATGGCTATGTCCGGCCGCCGCACCCACCATCGCGGATCTTGCCTGCTTCCCGTATATCGC
ATTGTCGGATGAAGCCGGCGTTTCACTACTCGACTACCCGGCGGTACGACGCTGGCTGGACCGTGTCAAA
CGCATCCCCGGATTCACCGTCATGTCGGGGATTTTTCCAACCTCAGCTTCCTTCGATCCGGCCTCACTTG
CGGAAGAAACCTGTCAATAATACTAGTAGCGGCCGCTGCAGTCCGGCAAAAAAGGGCAAGGTGTCACCAC
CCTGCCCTTTTTCTTTAAAACCGAAAAGATTACTTCGCGTTATGCAGGCTTCCTCGCTCACTGACTCGCT
GCGCTCGGTCGTTCGGCTGCGGCGAGCGGTATCAGCTCACTCAAAGGCGGTAATACGGTTATCCACAGAA
TCAGGGGATAACGCAGGAAAGAACATGTGAGCAAAAGGCCAGCAAAAGGCCAGGAACCGTAAAAAGGCCG
CGTTGCTGGCGTTTTTCCACAGGCTCCGCCCCCCTGACGAGCATCACAAAAATCGACGCTCAAGTCAGAG
GTGGCGAAACCCGACAGGACTATAAAGATACCAGGCGTTTCCCCCTGGAAGCTCCCTCGTGCGCTCTCCT
GTTCCGACCCTGCCGCTTACCGGATACCTGTCCGCCTTTCTCCCTTCGGGAAGCGTGGCGCTTTCTCATA
GCTCACGCTGTAGGTATCTCAGTTCGGTGTAGGTCGTTCGCTCCAAGCTGGGCTGTGTGCACGAACCCCC
CGTTCAGCCCGACCGCTGCGCCTTATCCGGTAACTATCGTCTTGAGTCCAACCCGGTAAGACACGACTTA
TCGCCACTGGCAGCAGCCACTGGTAACAGGATTAGCAGAGCGAGGTATGTAGGCGGTGCTACAGAGTTCT
TGAAGTGGTGGCCTAACTACGGCTACACTAGAAGAACAGTATTTGGTATCTGCGCTCTGCTGAAGCCAGT
TACCTTCGGAAAAAGAGTTGGTAGCTCTTGATCCGGCAAACAAACCACCGCTGGTAGCGGTGGTTTTTTT
GTTTGCAAGCAGCAGATTACGCGCAGAAAAAAAGGATCTCAAGAAGATCCTTTGATCTTTTCTACGGGGT
CTGACGCTCAGTGGAACGAAAACTCACGTTAAGGGATTTTGGTCATGAGATTATCAAAAAGGATCTTCAC
CTAGATCCTTTTAAATTAAAAATGAAGTTTTAAATCAATCTAAAGTATATATGAGTAAACTTGGTCTGAC
AGCTCGAGGCTTGGATTCTCACCAATAAAAAACGCCCGGCGGCAACCGAGCGTTCTGAACAAATCCAGAT
GGAGTTCTGAGGTCATTACTGGATCTATCAACAGGAGTCCAAGCGAGCTCGATATCAAATTACGCCCCGC
CCTGCCACTCATCGCAGTACTGTTGTAATTCATTAAGCATTCTGCCGACATGGAAGCCATCACAAACGGC
ATGATGAACCTGAATCGCCAGCGGCATCAGCACCTTGTCGCCTTGCGTATAATATTTGCCCATGGTGAAA
ACGGGGGCGAAGAAGTTGTCCATATTGGCCACGTTTAAATCAAAACTGGTGAAACTCACCCAGGGATTGG
CTGAGACGAAAAACATATTCTCAATAAACCCTTTAGGGAAATAGGCCAGGTTTTCACCGTAACACGCCAC
ATCTTGCGAATATATGTGTAGAAACTGCCGGAAATCGTCGTGGTATTCACTCCAGAGCGATGAAAACGTT
TCAGTTTGCTCATGGAAAACGGTGTAACAAGGGTGAACACTATCCCATATCACCAGCTCACCGTCTTTCA
TTGCCATACGAAATTCCGGATGAGCATTCATCAGGCGGGCAAGAATGTGAATAAAGGCCGGATAAAACTT
GTGCTTATTTTTCTTTACGGTCTTTAAAAAGGCCGTAATATCCAGCTGAACGGTCTGGTTATAGGTACAT
TGAGCAACTGACTGAAATGCCTCAAAATGTTCTTTACGATGCCATTGGGATATATCAACGGTGGTATATC
CAGTGATTTTTTTCTCCATTTTAGCTTCCTTAGCTCCTGAAAATCTCGATAACTCAAAAAATACGCCCGG
TAGTGATCTTATTTCATTATGGTGAAAGTTGGAACCTCTTACGTGCCCGATCAACTCGAGTGCCACCTGA
CGTCTAAGAAACCATTATTATCATGACATTAACCTATAAAAATAGGCGTATCACGAGGCAGAATTTCAGA
TAAAAAAAATCCTTAGCTTTCGCTAAGGATGATTTCTGGAATTCGCGGCCGCTTCTAGAG
